>Addgene plasmid #195888 | L0-I38 BpiI-pUBQ10-BpiI | addgene full sequence | sequence record 386439 | Addgene NGS Result
CACTCTGTGGAAGACAAGGAGCTCAACAACAAACTTTCCATTCACCCATTTATGGATACACAGTCTAGCT
CAACAGAGCTTTTAACCCAAATTGGTACAATAGAATACAACTTTAGATCATAATTCTCAAAAGAAAGAGA
TTCCTTAGCTATTCTATCTGCCACTCCATTTCCTTCTCGGCTTGTATGCACAAGCATAAAATCCTCAAAC
TTGCTAAGTAGATACTTTATGTCTTGGATAATTGGATTGAGACTTGACAAGCATAACTTTCATGTAACCA
AAGACACAAGTTGCTGAGAATCCACCTCAAAAATGATCTTCCTATAATTGAATCGGGATAATGACAGCAC
AGCCCATCTAAGAGCCTCCACTTCTACTTCCAGCACGCTTCTTACTTTTACCACAGCTCTTGCACCTAAC
CATAACACCTTCCCTGTATGATCGCGAAGCACCCACCCTAAGCCACATTTTAATCCTTCTGTTGGCCATG
CCCCATCAAAGTTGCACTTAACCCAAGATTGTGGTGGAGCTTCCCATGTTTCTCGTCTGTCCCGACGGTG
TTGTGGTTGGTGCTTTCCTTACATTCTGAGCCTCTTTCCTTCTAATCCACTCATCTGCATCTTCTTGTGT
CCTTACTAATACCTCATTGGTTCCAAATTCCCTCCCTTTAAGCACCAGCTCGTTTCTGTTCTTCCACAGC
CTCCCAAGTATCCAAGGGACTAAAGCCTCCACATTCTTCAGATCAGGATATTCTTGTTTAAGATGTTGAA
CTCTATGGAGGTTTGTATGAACTGATGATCTAGGACCGGATAAGTTCCCTTCTTCATAGCGAACTTATTC
AAAGAATGTTTTGTGTATCATTCTTGTTACATTGTTATTAATGAAAAAATATTATTGGTCATTGGACTGA
ACACGAGTGTTAAATATGGACCAGGCCCCAAATAAGATCCATTGATATATGAATTAAATAACAAGAATAA
ATCGAGTCACCAAACCACTTGCCTTTTTTAACGAGACTTGTTCACCAACTTGATACAAAAGTCATTATCC
TATGCAAATCAATAATCATACAAAAATATCCAATAACACTAAAAAATTAAAAGAAATGGATAATTTCACA
ATATGTTATACGATAAAGAAGTTACTTTTCCAAGAAATTCACTGATTTTATAAGCCCACTTGCATTAGAT
AAATGGCAAAAAAAAACAAAAAGGAAAAGAAATAAAGCACGAAGAATTCTAGAAAATACGAAATACGCTT
CAATGCAGTGGGACCCACGGTTCAATTATTGCCAATTTTCAGCTCCACCGTATATTTAAAAAATAAAACG
ATAATGCTAAAAAAATATAAATCGTAACGATCGTTAAATCTCAACGGCTGGATCTTATGACGACCGTTAG
AAATTGTGGTTGTCGACGAGTCAGTAATAAACGGCGTCAAAGTGGTTGCAGCCGGCACACACGAGTCGTG
TTTATCAACTCAAAGCACAAATACTTTTCCTCAACCTAAAAATAAGGCAATTAGCCAAAAACAACTTTGC
GTGTAAACAACGCTCAATACACGTGTCATTTTATTATTAGCTATTGCTTCACCGCCTTAGCTTTCTCGTG
ACCTAGTCGTCCTCGTCTTTTCTTCTTCTTCTTCTATAAAACAATACCCAAAGAGCTCTTCTTCTTCACA
ATTCAGATTTCAATTTCTCAAAATCTTAAAAACTTTCTCTCAATTCTCTCTACCGTGATCAAGGTAAATT
TCTGTGTTCCTTATTCTCTCAAAATCTTCGATTTTGTTTTCGTTCGATCCCAATTTCGTATATGTTCTTT
GGTTTAGATTCTGTTAATCTTAGATCGAAGACGATTTTCTGGGTTTGATCGTTAGATATCATCTTAATTC
TCGATTAGGGTTTCATAGATATCATCCGATTTGTTCAAATAATTTGAGTTTTGTCGAATAATTACTCTTC
GATTTGTGATTTCTATCTAGATCTGGTGTTAGTTTCTAGTTTGTGCGATCGAATTTGTCGATTAATCTGA
GTTTTTCTGATTAACAGTACTTTGTCTTCATCAACGTCCTGAATTCTGCAGATATCCATCACACTGGCGG
CCGCTCGAGCATGCATCTAGAGGGCCCAATTCGCCCTATAGTGAGTCGTATTACAATTCACTGGCCGTCG
TTTTACAACGTCGTGACTGGGAAAACCCTGGCGTTACCCAACTTAATCGCCTTGCAGCACATCCCCCTTT
CGCCAGCTGGCGTAATAGCGAAGAGGCCCGCACCGATCGCCCTTCCCAACAGTTGCGCAGCCTATACGTA
CGGCAGTTTAAGGTTTACACCTATAAAAGAGAGAGCCGTTATCGTCTGTTTGTGGATGTACAGAGTGATA
TTATTGACACGCCGGGGCGACGGATGGTGATCCCCCTGGCCAGTGCACGTCTGCTGTCAGATAAAGTCTC
CCGTGAACTTTACCCGGTGGTGCATATCGGGGATGAAAGCTGGCGCATGATGACCACCGATATGGCCAGT
GTGCCGGTCTCCGTTATCGGGGAAGAAGTGGCTGATCTCAGCCACCGCGAAAATGACATCAAAAACGCCA
TTAACCTGATGTTCTGGGGAATATAAATGTCAGGCATGAGATTATCAAAAAGGATCTTCACCTAGATCCT
TTTCACGTAGAAAGCCAGTCCGCAGAAACGGTGCTGACCCCGGATGAATGTCAGCTACTGGGCTATCTGG
ACAAGGGAAAACGCAAGCGCAAAGAGAAAGCAGGTAGCTTGCAGTGGGCTTACATGGCGATAGCTAGACT
GGGCGGTTTTATGGACAGCAAGCGAACCGGAATTGCCAGCTGGGGCGCCCTCTGGTAAGGTTGGGAAGCC
CTGCAAAGTAAACTGGATGGCTTTCTTGCCGCCAAGGATCTGATGGCGCAGGGGATCAAGCTCTGATCAA
GAGACAGGATGAGGATCGTTTCGCATGATTGAACAAGATGGATTGCACGCAGGTTCTCCGGCCGCTTGGG
TGGAGAGGCTATTCGGCTATGACTGGGCACAACAGACAATCGGCTGCTCTGATGCCGCCGTGTTCCGGCT
GTCAGCGCAGGGGCGCCCGGTTCTTTTTGTCAAGACCGACCTGTCCGGTGCCCTGAATGAACTGCAAGAC
GAGGCAGCGCGGCTATCGTGGCTGGCCACGACGGGCGTTCCTTGCGCAGCTGTGCTCGACGTTGTCACTG
AAGCGGGAAGGGACTGGCTGCTATTGGGCGAAGTGCCGGGGCAGGATCTCCTGTCATCTCACCTTGCTCC
TGCCGAGAAAGTATCCATCATGGCTGATGCAATGCGGCGGCTGCATACGCTTGATCCGGCTACCTGCCCA
TTCGACCACCAAGCGAAACATCGCATCGAGCGAGCACGTACTCGGATGGAAGCCGGTCTTGTCGATCAGG
ATGATCTGGACGAAGAGCATCAGGGGCTCGCGCCAGCCGAACTGTTCGCCAGGCTCAAGGCGAGCATGCC
CGACGGCGAGGATCTCGTCGTGACCCATGGCGATGCCTGCTTGCCGAATATCATGGTGGAAAATGGCCGC
TTTTCTGGATTCATCGACTGTGGCCGGCTGGGTGTGGCGGACCGCTATCAGGACATAGCGTTGGCTACCC
GTGATATTGCTGAAGAGCTTGGCGGCGAATGGGCTGACCGCTTCCTCGTGCTTTACGGTATCGCCGCTCC
CGATTCGCAGCGCATCGCCTTCTATCGCCTTCTTGACGAGTTCTTCTGAATTATTAACGCTTACAATTTC
CTGATGCGGTATTTTCTCCTTACGCATCTGTGCGGTATTTCACACCGCATCAGGTGGCACTTTTCGGGGA
AATGTGCGCGGAACCCCTATTTGTTTATTTTTCTAAATACATTCAAATATGTATCCGCTCATGAGACAAT
AACCCTGATAAATGCTTCAATAATAGCACGTGAGGAGGGCCACCATGGCCAAGTTGACCAGTGCCGTTCC
GGTGCTCACCGCGCGCGACGTCGCCGGAGCGGTCGAGTTCTGGACCGACCGGCTCGGGTTCTCCCGGGAC
TTCGTGGAGGACGACTTCGCCGGTGTGGTCCGGGACGACGTGACCCTGTTCATCAGCGCGGTCCAGGACC
AGGTGGTGCCGGACAACACCCTGGCCTGGGTGTGGGTGCGCGGCCTGGACGAGCTGTACGCCGAGTGGTC
GGAGGTCGTGTCCACGAACTTCCGGGACGCCTCCGGGCCGGCCATGACCGAGATCGGCGAGCAGCCGTGG
GGGCGGGAGTTCGCCCTGCGCGACCCGGCCGGCAACTGCGTGCACTTCGTGGCCGAGGAGCAGGACTGAC
ACGTGCTAAAACTTCATTTTTAATTTAAAAGGATCTAGGTGAAGATCCTTTTTGATAATCTCATGACCAA
AATCCCTTAACGTGAGTTTTCGTTCCACTGAGCGTCAGACCCCGTAGAAAAGATCAAAGGATCTTCTTGA
GATCCTTTTTTTCTGCGCGTAATCTGCTGCTTGCAAACAAAAAAACCACCGCTACCAGCGGTGGTTTGTT
TGCCGGATCAAGAGCTACCAACTCTTTTTCCGAAGGTAACTGGCTTCAGCAGAGCGCAGATACCAAATAC
TGTTCTTCTAGTGTAGCCGTAGTTAGGCCACCACTTCAAGAACTCTGTAGCACCGCCTACATACCTCGCT
CTGCTAATCCTGTTACCAGTGGCTGCTGCCAGTGGCGATAAGTCGTGTCTTACCGGGTTGGACTCAAGAC
GATAGTTACCGGATAAGGCGCAGCGGTCGGGCTGAACGGGGGGTTCGTGCACACAGCCCAGCTTGGAGCG
AACGACCTACACCGAACTGAGATACCTACAGCGTGAGCTATGAGAAAGCGCCACGCTTCCCGAAGGGAGA
AAGGCGGACAGGTATCCGGTAAGCGGCAGGGTCGGAACAGGAGAGCGCACGAGGGAGCTTCCAGGGGGAA
ACGCCTGGTATCTTTATAGTCCTGTCGGGTTTCGCCACCTCTGACTTGAGCGTCGATTTTTGTGATGCTC
GTCAGGGGGGCGGAGCCTATGGAAAAACGCCAGCAACGCGGCCTTTTTACGGTTCCTGGCCTTTTGCTGG
CCTTTTGCTCACATGTTCTTTCCTGCGTTATCCCCTGATTCTGTGGATAACCGTATTACCGCCTTTGAGT
GAGCTGATACCGCTCGCCGCAGCCGAACGACCGAGCGCAGCGAGTCAGTGAGCGAGGAAGCGGAAGAGCG
CCCAATACGCAAACCGCCTCTCCCCGCGCGTTGGCCGATTCATTAATGCAGCTGGCACGACAGGTTTCCC
GACTGGAAAGCGGGCAGTGAGCGCAACGCAATTAATGTGAGTTAGCTCACTCATTAGGCACCCCAGGCTT
TACACTTTATGCTTCCGGCTCGTATGTTGTGTGGAATTGTGAGCGGATAACAATTTCACACAGGAAACAG
CTATGACCATGATTACGCCAAGCTATTTAGGTGACGCGTTAGAATACTCAAGCTATGCATCAAGCTTGGT
ACCGAGCTCGGATCCACTAGTAACGGCCGCCAGTGTGCTGGAATTCAGG
Features (pLannotate 1.2.2; 13 found; start..end, strand, type, name):
   2135..2153    -  promoter       T7 promoter: promoter for bacteriophage T7 RNA polymerase
   2156..2303    +  CDS            lacZα (fragment): LacZα fragment of β-galactosidase; lacZ fragment
   2313..2616    +  CDS            ccdB (fragment): CcdB, a bacterial toxin that poisons DNA gyrase; ccdB; Plasmids containing the ccdB gene cannot be propagated in standard E. coli strains.
   2664..2933    +  CDS            tnpA (fragment): TN5P_ECOLX - Also known as tnp. Experimental evidence at protein level: Swiss-Prot protein existence level 1. Mediates transposition of transposon Tn5 by a 'cut and paste' mechanism. First, the monomeric transposase binds the 19 bp inverted DNA repeats flanking the transposon. Then, dimerization of the DNA- bound transposase creates a synaptic DNA complex. After nicking of the first DNA strand, excision of the transposon proceeds through a series of intermediates. The transposase then mediates the insertion of the transposon at a new site by strand transfer. The activity of the wild- type tran
   2965..3759    +  CDS            NeoR/KanR: aminoglycoside phosphotransferase from Tn5; aph(3')-II (or nptII); confers resistance to neomycin, kanamycin, and G418 (Geneticin®)
   3780..3830    -  misc_feature   bom (fragment): basis of mobility region from pBR322
   3857..3945    +  promoter       AmpR promoter (fragment): bla
   3965..4339    +  CDS            BleoR: antibiotic-binding protein; Sh ble from Streptoalloteichus hindustanus; confers resistance to bleomycin, phleomycin, and Zeocin™
   4477..5065    +  rep_origin     ori: high-copy-number ColE1/pMB1/pBR322/pUC origin of replication
   5248..5340    +  CDS            lacI (fragment): lac repressor; lacI; The lac repressor binds to the lac operator to inhibit transcription in E. coli. This inhibition can be relieved by adding lactose or isopropyl-β-D-thiogalactopyranoside (IPTG).
   5353..5374    +  protein_bind   CAP binding site: CAP binding activates transcription in the presence of cAMP. E. coli catabolite activator protein
   5389..5419    +  promoter       lac promoter: promoter for the E. coli lac operon
   5427..5443    +  protein_bind   lac operator: The lac repressor binds to the lac operator to inhibit transcription in E. coli. This inhibition can be relieved by adding lactose or isopropyl-β-D-thiogalactopyranoside (IPTG). lac repressor encoded by lacI
