[The description below was written by a language model from this plasmid's Addgene catalogue record and pLannotate feature annotations shown in this document.]
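Description:
L0-I38 BpiI-pUBQ10-BpiI is a Level 0 part plasmid for modular (Golden Gate/MoClo-style) assembly, built by TOPO cloning of a roughly 2.1 kb pUBQ10 promoter fragment into the pCR-BluntII-TOPO backbone, for a total of about 5.6 kb. It is a bacterial cloning and storage vector rather than an expression or plant transformation vector. It replicates at high copy in E. coli from a ColE1/pUC-type origin and is selected with kanamycin through the Tn5-derived NeoR/KanR gene. A BleoR (Sh ble) cassette for Zeocin-type selection is also annotated, as is usual for this backbone.

The payload is the pUBQ10 promoter flanked by BpiI sites. BpiI is a type IIS restriction enzyme that cuts outside its recognition sequence, so digestion releases the promoter with defined overhangs for ordered, scarless ligation into higher-level constructs. The record lists the insert species as synthetic. The name corresponds to the polyubiquitin 10 promoter, which is widely used for strong constitutive expression in plants, but the record does not spell out its origin. The automated feature table annotates only backbone elements, leaving the insert region (approximately the first 2.1 kb) unannotated. Those elements are the lac promoter/operator with CAP site, a lacZα fragment fused to a ccdB fragment, a T7 promoter, and remnants of lacI, Tn5 transposase and bom. In this backbone, insertion at the TOPO site disrupts the lacZα–ccdB toxin fusion, which provides positive selection for recombinants.

The stated purpose is "target construction". In the context of the associated work on an integrase toolbox for recording gene expression during plant development, the part most likely supplies the promoter for integrase target (reporter) constructs.
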