Addgene plasmid #195888: L0-I38 BpiI-pUBQ10-BpiI
Purpose: Level 0 pUBQ10 promoter between BpiI sites for target construction
Depositing lab: Jennifer Nemhauser. Depositing organization: University of Washington. Publication: An integrase toolbox to record gene-expression during plant development. Guiziou S, Maranas CJ, Chu JC, Nemhauser JL. Nat Commun. 2023 Apr 3;14(1):1844. doi: 10.1038/s41467-023-37607-5. PubMed 37012288.
Backbone
  Vector backbone: pCR-BluntII-TOPO
  Backbone manufacturer: Thermo Fisher Scientific
  Backbone size w/o insert (bp): 3512
  Vector type: Synthetic Biology
Growth in bacteria
  Bacterial resistance: Kanamycin, 50 μg/mL
  Growth temperature: 37°C
  Growth strain: DH5alpha
  Copy number: High Copy
Gene/Insert
  Gene/Insert name: pUBQ10
  Species: Synthetic
  Insert size (bp): 2067
  Cloning method: TOPO Cloning
Terms and licenses: Academic/Nonprofit Terms; Industry Terms: Not Available to Industry
How to cite: L0-I38 BpiI-pUBQ10-BpiI was a gift from Jennifer Nemhauser (Addgene plasmid # 195888 ; http://n2t.net/addgene:195888 ; RRID:Addgene_195888)
